>Addgene plasmid #87349 | pGL2-MCT2Prom3.2 | addgene full sequence | sequence record 173898 | Addgene NGS Result
CACCTG
[124 nt withheld, positions 7-130]
C
[91 nt withheld, positions 132-222]
A
[49 nt withheld, positions 224-272]
CCTTTGACGTTGGAGTCCACGTTCTTT
[37 nt withheld, positions 300-336]
ACCCTATCTCGGTCTATTCTTTTGATTTATAAGGGATTTTGCCGATTTCGGCCTATTGGTTAAAAAATGA
GCTGATTTAACAAAAATTTAACGCGAATTTTAACAAAATATTAACGCTTACAATTTGCCATTCGCCATTC
AGGCTGCGCAACTGTTGGGAAGGGCGATCGGTGCGGGCCTCTTCGCTATTACGCCAGCCCAAGCTACCAT
GATAAGTAAGTAATATTAAGGTACGTGGAGGTTTTACTTGCTTTAAAAAACCTCCCACACCTCCCCCTGA
ACCTGAAACATAAAATGAATGCAATTGTTGTTGTTAACTTGTTTATTGCAGCTTATAATGGTTACAAATA
AAGCAATAGCATCACAAATTTCACAAATAAAGCATTTTTTTCACTGCATTCTAGTTGTGGTTTGTCCAAA
CTCATCAATGTATCTTATGGTACTGTAACTGAGCTAACATAAATGAAAGCAGGAGTACTAGGAAAGTAAA
GGAACAAAAAAATGGCTACACCATAGGCAGAGTAGCAGCATGGGCTGCTCCGCTGCTTATACTTATTATT
ACCTCTTGATTATATGTTAACAAGAGATGGATTATTCATGAGTTTTCTGGGAAAGGGGTGGGAAATTCTG
GGAACTGAGGGTTTCTCCCCATTTTAGACCATATGGGGTAACTTCCTGACCTTACCATGGCATTTGTAAA
CTGTCATGGCACTGGTGGGAATGTCTTTTAGCATGCTAATGCATTGTAATTAGCACATAATGAGGAGTGA
GGAGGACCAGAGGTCACTTTCGTCTCCATTTTGGTTTTGGTGGGTTTTAGCTGGCTTCTTTACTGCCGCC
TGTTTTATCAGCATGGTCTTTATGACCTGTATCTTGTGCCAACCTCCTATCTTATTCTGTGACTAAGAAT
GCCTTAATCTCCTGGGAATGCAGCCCAATAAGTCTCAGCCTCATTTTACCCAGGCCTTACTCAAGATGGA
GTCACTCTGGTTCAAATGCCTGTGACAATCCCAGAGATGAATAAAATGTCATCTCTACTTTCAAATAGCC
TAATATATTGGGGCTACAGAAACAAAAATCATATTATAATATAGTCATATGTGAAGCTGAAACAAAATGC
CCCAGATAGAGGCCTAAATCATTTTCTATGGGCAGGATCACAGAGAAAGATGAACTTAACCCTTATTTGT
TAACAAAGAATCCTTAAAATGCTATAGAAGTGATGATATATTTGCTGGGCATTAAAGGAGGAAAAAAGGT
TTAGACAAGTTTGATATGGAAAAGAGGGCAGTGAATGAGAAAAGACAGAAAAATGTGAGAAGATTGTGTA
TGACTGAGGAATGAAGAAGGGAGAAAGAACCTAAACCACAAGGATGTGGGTATATAGTAAAAGACATGTG
GACTTCATGAGTATATATGTGATGTACGTATTCACAGTTTGCTCATCTGTGGAATATGAGTTGCTAGAAT
GCTAAGTGTATTGCTATTTGTTTTTCCCACTGTTATTTCAGCTTATGAATATAAATCAAGGCAAACATTT
TACCAGAGCATTCCAAGTTCTAATCATATGGCTTATTTTTTCCCTAAATTGTATTTTTTTCTCAATTTCT
TAACAATATTAAACTGTAAGTCATAGGATAAACTGGCTGAATTTATTCTTAGCTGATTCTCCCTCCTTTC
AGATACCTTTCTAGTCCAATCAAATTTTACATAACATACCTAGCTATCACAACAAAGCAATTTAGAAATG
AGTTCCCAAATACTAACTCTGTGACAGTAGGTAAATTAGATCCAGAGTTTTAATTGTTGAAAAAACAAGA
CTTAAAAAGAAGGTTACGATATCATGCTATAAGTAGTGATGTTTGGCATTCAGCAATAGGTTAAACAGGT
CAAGAACATGGGACTATAAGAAAAAAACAACAAAAAAGAAAAATCAAAGAGAAGGAAAAGGGAGAATAGG
ATCAAAATTCAGAAAGCATATGGTCTTTCTTCTTCCTCTTCTTTGACAGGAAATAAAAGTGATGAATGAG
CAGGAAAAATATCAATAGCAAACACTCAAGACTATGACCTTGAAATGTGCCTTTATGTTGTTTCTTTTAA
ATGTTTAACTTTTTTTAATTAAATGAAGTGTTTATAGTCACTGCTAGACATTTCATCATTATCAAAGGCC
TATTATGTCTTATACAAATGTCTATTTAAGCATTTTTAGCTTAAAAATATAAAATCCTTTCTGTAATTTT
CTGCCTTTTTTTCATTTTCAAATATCATTCTTTCAATAAAATTATCTTCCAGTAATTTTGATGTTATTAA
TCACGATTATTTTTTCATCGTGTATTATGCCTACCAGCCACTTCATGTATAGTATTTCACTTAAATCTTA
TGAAATCAACACGATTGATATTACTTTTATTTCATAGCTACAGAAATTGAAATTCAAATTTCGTCCATTA
CAACAGACTAGCTGTGGCAAAGACAATGTGAATTTACCCAAATGACTTAACTCTTTTTATAAATTCGTAA
AATGTGAAGAATCATAGAACACACCTTAAAATGATTGTGAAATCAAGGAGGAGAAAGCTAGCTAAACTGG
TAGACAAACTGCAATAGGACTTGTCAAGCCAAAACCTACAATTATTCTTTTGGATAGTTTCTTTTTCTCT
AAAGTGGCAATTTAACTTAAAGATATTAAAGAAACCCAATCTATGGGGTTACTTAAATGTTCTCTTCCAG
CCCTTCCTCTTTCCAGTTTTACCAAGAAGCACATTTTAGACAGGGGAAGAGACCAAACCAATGACAGCAG
AATTACCATTATCTCTAGCACTATTCGTTGTCAAATAACTAAATGCTGGTTTGAAGAACTAAGTAATTTG
AGAAATTAAAAATGAAAGGAATTATAAATGATTTGAAAAAAATCCTTCTTATTTTTAATGTTTTTTGGTG
CTGTTTTCTATGTCCTTCCTCCTATGGTGTCAATTATATTTTTTTCCGTGAAGTGATTTGGTTGGTGAGT
CTAATCTCCAACAGTGCCCTACCTCTTTCTCCCAAAAAGGCCTCAGTTGAAAAATGGCTCAACACTTTCC
CTGCAAGCTCACAATGAGGATCTCCTATTCTCCCTGCATTCGGCCAGACTCTTCTTTTTTTGCATGCTTT
CCTCTCCCATGCTTGGGTTGCACAGAGCTACCGCACATCTGTCTTCTAGGTCAGGCTACAGAGTACTTCG
GATACAGCAAGTTACGACCCATCTGGAAAGACAGATCTACCTGCCTTTTGGCTTTCTTCCTTGGTCAAAA
CTAAAATCCGAAGTGGAGTGCCCCGAGCGATAGAGAAAGTGCCTATAGCTTTGACAGCCGCTTGGAGCAT
GCTCAGTCGGTCTCCAGGCACCGGGAGGCGGCTCCCCCCCCACCACCCCCCGGGCCGGCCTCCACCGCAG
CCTGTCCGGCCCCCACCCCTGGCGCGCGCTCCTCCGCACCCACAAGGGCGTTCAGCAGCCGCGCCTCCCC
TTCCCGCCACCGCCTCCTTCTCCGCTGGCTGTGGCGGGCGAGGACACGTCAGGGGCCATAAATAAATAAA
TAATTCCATTCACCCGTTGACAGCGAGGCGAATCGGCTGCGGTTTGCTGGGAACGGAGGGCTGCAGCGCC
AAGCTTGGCATTCCGGTACTGTTGGTAAAATGGAAGACGCCAAAAACATAAAGAAAGGCCCGGCGCCATT
CTATCCTCTAGAGGATGGAACCGCTGGAGAGCAACTGCATAAGGCTATGAAGAGATACGCCCTGGTTCCT
GGAACAATTGCTTTTACAGATGCACATATCGAGGTGAACATCACGTACGCGGAATACTTCGAAATGTCCG
TTCGGTTGGCAGAAGCTATGAAACGATATGGGCTGAATACAAATCACAGAATCGTCGTATGCAGTGAAAA
CTCTCTTCAATTCTTTATGCCGGTGTTGGGCGCGTTATTTATCGGAGTTGCAGTTGCGCCCGCGAACGAC
ATTTATAATGAACGTGAATTGCTCAACAGTATGAACATTTCGCAGCCTACCGTAGTGTTTGTTTCCAAAA
AGGGGTTGCAAAAAATTTTGAACGTGCAAAAAAAATTACCAATAATCCAGAAAATTATTATCATGGATTC
TAAAACGGATTACCAGGGATTTCAGTCGATGTACACGTTCGTCACATCTCATCTACCTCCCGGTTTTAAT
GAATACGATTTTGTACCAGAGTCCTTTGATCGTGACAAAACAATTGCACTGATAATGAATTCCTCTGGAT
CTACTGGGTTACCTAAGGGTGTGGCCCTTCCGCATAGAACTGCCTGCGTCAGATTCTCGCATGCCAGAGA
TCCTATTTTTGGCAATCAAATCATTCCGGATACTGCGATTTTAAGTGTTGTTCCATTCCATCACGGTTTT
GGAATGTTTACTACACTCGGATATTTGATATGTGGATTTCGAGTCGTCTTAATGTATAGATTTGAAGAAG
AGCTGTTTTTACGATCCCTTCAGGATTACAAAATTCAAAGTGCGTTGCTAGTACCAACCCTATTTTCATT
CTTCGCCAAAAGCACTCTGATTGACAAATACGATTTATCTAATTTACACGAAATTGCTTCTGGGGGCGCA
CCTCTTTCGAAAGAAGTCGGGGAAGCGGTTGCAAAACGCTTCCATCTTCCAGGGATACGACAAGGATATG
GGCTCACTGAGACTACATCAGCTATTCTGATTACACCCGAGGGGGATGATAAACCGGGCGCGGTCGGTAA
AGTTGTTCCATTTTTTGAAGCGAAGGTTGTGGATCTGGATACCGGGAAAACGCTGGGCGTTAATCAGAGA
GGCGAATTATGTGTCAGAGGACCTATGATTATGTCCGGTTATGTAAACAATCCGGAAGCGACCAACGCCT
TGATTGACAAGGATGGATGGCTACATTCTGGAGACATAGCTTACTGGGACGAAGACGAACACTTCTTCAT
AGTTGACCGCTTGAAGTCTTTAATTAAATACAAAGGATATCAGGTGGCCCCCGCTGAATTGGAATCGATA
TTGTTACAACACCCCAACATCTTCGACGCGGGCGTGGCAGGTCTTCCCGACGATGACGCCGGTGAACTTC
CCGCCGCCGTTGTTGTTTTGGAGCACGGAAAGACGATGACGGAAAAAGAGATCGTGGATTACGTCGCCAG
TCAAGTAACAACCGCGAAAAAGTTGCGCGGAGGAGTTGTGTTTGTGGACGAAGTACCGAAAGGTCTTACC
GGAAAACTCGACGCAAGAAAAATCAGAGAGATCCTCATAAAGGCCAAGAAGGGCGGAAAGTCCAAATTGT
AAAATGTAACTGTATTCAGCGATGACGAAATTCTTAGCTATTGTAATACTGCGATGAGTGGCAGGGCGGG
GCGTAATTTTTTTAAGGCAGTTATTGGTGCCCTTAAACGCCTGGTTGCTACGCCTGAATAAGTGATAATA
AGCGGATGAATGGCAGAAATTCGCCGGATCTTTGTGAAGGAACCTTACTTCTGTGGTGTGACATAATTGG
ACAAACTACCTACAGAGATTTAAAGCTCTAAGGTAAATATAAAATTTTTAAGTGTATAATGTGTTAAACT
ACTGATTCTAATTGTTTGTGTATTTTAGATTCCAACCTATGGAACTGATGAATGGGAGCAGTGGTGGAAT
GCCTTTAATGAGGAAAACCTGTTTTGCTCAGAAGAAATGCCATCTAGTGATGATGAGGCTACTGCTGACT
CTCAACATTCTACTCCTCCAAAAAAGAAGAGAAAGGTAGAAGACCCCAAGGACTTTCCTTCAGAATTGCT
AAGTTTTTTGAGTCATGCTGTGTTTAGTAATAGAACTCTTGCTTGCTTTGCTATTTACACCACAAAGGAA
AAAGCTGCACTGCTATACAAGAAAATTATGGAAAAATATTCTGTAACCTTTATAAGTAGGCATAACAGTT
ATAATCATAACATACTGTTTTTTCTTACTCCACACAGGCATAGAGTGTCTGCTATTAATAACTATGCTCA
AAAATTGTGTACCTTTAGCTTTTTAATTTGTAAAGGGGTTAATAAGGAATATTTGATGTATAGTGCCTTG
ACTAGAGATCATAATCAGCCATACCACATTTGTAGAGGTTTTACTTGCTTTAAAAAACCTCCCACACCTC
CCCCTGAACCTGAAACATAAAATGAATGCAATTGTTGTTGTTAACTTGTTTATTGCAGCTTATAATGGTT
ACAAATAAAGCAATAGCATCACAAATTTCACAAATAAAGCATTTTTTTCACTGCATTCTAGTTGTGGTTT
GTCCAAACTCATCAATGTATCTTATCATGTCTGGATCCGTCGACCGATGCCCTTGAGAGCCTTCAACCCA
GTCAGCTCCTTCCGGTGGGCGCGGGGCATGACTATCGTCGCCGCACTTATGACTGTCTTCTTTATCATGC
AACTCGTAGGACAGGTGCCGGCAGCGCTCTTCCGCTTCCTCGCTCACTGACTCGCTGCGCTCGGTCGTTC
GGCTGCGGCGAGCGGTATCAGCTCACTCAAAGGCGGTAATACGGTTATCCACAGAATCAGGGGATAACGC
AGGAAAGAACATGTGAGCAAAAGGCCAGCAAAAGGCCAGGAACCGTAAAAAGGCCGCGTTGCTGGCGTTT
TTCCATAGGCTCCGCCCCCCTGACGAGCATCACAAAAATCGACGCTCAAGTCAGAGGTGGCGAAACCCGA
CAGGACTATAAAGATACCAGGCGTTTCCCCCTGGAAGCTCCCTCGTGCGCTCTCCTGTTCCGACCCTGCC
GCTTACCGGATACCTGTCCGCCTTTCTCCCTTCGGGAAGCGTGGCGCTTTCTCATAGCTCACGCTGTAGG
TATCTCAGTTCGGTGTAGGTCGTTCGCTCCAAGCTGGGCTGTGTGCACGAACCCCCCGTTCAGCCCGACC
GCTGCGCCTTATCCGGTAACTATCGTCTTGAGTCCAACCCGGTAAGACACGACTTATCGCCACTGGCAGC
AGCCACTGGTAACAGGATTAGCAGAGCGAGGTATGTAGGCGGTGCTACAGAGTTCTTGAAGTGGTGGCCT
AACTACGGCTACACTAGAAGAACAGTATTTGGTATCTGCGCTCTGCTGAAGCCAGTTACCTTCGGAAAAA
GAGTTGGTAGCTCTTGATCCGGCAAACAAACCACCGCTGGTAGCGGTGGTTTTTTTGTTTGCAAGCAGCA
GATTACGCGCAGAAAAAAAGGATCTCAAGAAGATCCTTTGATCTTTTCTACGGGGTCTGACGCTCAGTGG
AACGAAAACTCACGTTAAGGGATTTTGGTCATGAGATTATCAAAAAGGATCTTCACCTAGATCCTTTTAA
ATTAAAAATGAAGTTTTAAATCAATCTAAAGTATATATGAGTAAACTTGGTCTGACAGTTACCAATGCTT
AATCAGTGAGGCACCTATCTCAGCGATCTGTCTATTTCGTTCATCCATAGTTGCCTGACTCCCCGTCGTG
TAGATAACTACGATACGGGAGGGCTTACCATCTGGCCCCAGTGCTGCAATGATACCGCGAGACCCACGCT
CACCGGCTCCAGATTTATCAGCAATAAACCAGCCAGCCGGAAGGGCCGAGCGCAGAAGTGGTCCTGCAAC
TTTATCCGCCTCCATCCAGTCTATTAATTGTTGCCGGGAAGCTAGAGTAAGTAGTTCGCCAGTTAATAGT
TTGCGCAACGTTGTTGCCATTGCTACAGGCATCGTGGTGTCACGCTCGTCGTTTGGTATGGCTTCATTCA
GCTCCGGTTCCCAACGATCAAGGCGAGTTACATGATCCCCCATGTTGTGCAAAAAAGCGGTTAGCTCCTT
CGGTCCTCCGATCGTTGTCAGAAGTAAGTTGGCCGCAGTGTTATCACTCATGGTTATGGCAGCACTGCAT
AATTCTCTTACTGTCATGCCATCCGTAAGATGCTTTTCTGTGACTGGTGAGTACTCAACCAAGTCATTCT
GAGAATAGTGTATGCGGCGACCGAGTTGCTCTTGCCCGGCGTCAATACGGGATAATACCGCGCCACATAG
CAGAACTTTAAAAGTGCTCATCATTGGAAAACGTTCTTCGGGGCGAAAACTCTCAAGGATCTTACCGCTG
TTGAGATCCAGTTCGATGTAACCCACTCGTGCACCCAACTGATCTTCAGCATCTTTTACTTTCACCAGCG
TTTCTGGGTGAGCAAAAACAGGAAGGCAAAATGCCGCAAAAAAGGGAATAAGGGCGACACGGAAATGTTG
AATACTCATACTCTTCCTTTTTCAATATTATTGAAGCATTTATCAGGGTTATTGTCTCATGAGCGGATAC
ATATTTGAATGTATTTAGAAAAATAAACAAATAGGGGTTCCGCGCACATTTCCCCGAAAAGTGC
Features (pLannotate 1.2.2; 15 found; start..end, strand, type, name):
      7..435     +  rep_origin     f1 ori (sequence partly withheld): f1 bacteriophage origin of replication; arrow indicates direction of (+) strand synthesis
    467..534     -  CDS            lacZα (fragment): LacZα fragment of β-galactosidase; lacZ fragment
    652..773     +  polyA_signal   SV40 poly(A) signal: SV40 polyadenylation signal
   1971..1987    +  CDS            P4M (fragment): high-affinity phosphatidylinositol 4-phosphate binding module of SidM (DrrA) from Legionella pneumophila (Hammond et al., 2014)
   4006..5655    +  CDS            LUCI_PHOPY: Experimental evidence at protein level: Swiss-Prot protein existence level 1. Produces green light with a wavelength of 562 nm. From Photinus pyralis (Common eastern firefly) (Lampyris pyralis).
   5703..5733    +  CDS            CmR (fragment): chloramphenicol acetyltransferase confers resistance to chloramphenicol
   5823..5897    +  CDS            small t antigen (fragment): SV40 (simian virus 40) small t antigen
   5899..5964    +  intron         small t intron: SV40 (simian virus 40) small t antigen intron
   6094..6114    +  CDS            SV40 NLS: nuclear localization signal of SV40 (simian virus 40) large T antigen
   6433..6516    +  CDS            large T antigen (fragment): large T antigen from SV40 (simian virus 40)
   6539..6673    +  polyA_signal   SV40 poly(A) signal: SV40 polyadenylation signal
   6674..6806    +  CDS            TcR (fragment): tetracycline efflux protein; tet; confers resistance to tetracycline
   6986..7574    -  rep_origin     ori: high-copy-number ColE1/pMB1/pBR322/pUC origin of replication
   7745..8605    -  CDS            AmpR: β-lactamase; bla; confers resistance to ampicillin, carbenicillin, and related antibiotics
   8606..8710    -  promoter       AmpR promoter: bla
