[The description below was written by a language model from this plasmid's Addgene catalogue record and pLannotate feature annotations shown in this document.]
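Description:
pGL2-MCT2Prom3.2 is a firefly luciferase promoter-reporter plasmid built on the Promega pGL2 backbone, carrying about 3.2 kb (3,167 bp) of the proximal promoter region of the human monocarboxylate transporter 2 gene (MCT2, also known as SLC16A7). The record describes it as one member of a nested deletion series. The fragment was inserted by restriction cloning between KpnI, which was destroyed in the process, and HindIII, which was retained. In the feature table, this places the promoter in the largely unannotated stretch between an upstream SV40 poly(A) signal and the Photinus pyralis luciferase coding sequence. The upstream poly(A) signal is a standard feature of this vector family that limits read-through transcription from the backbone into the reporter. A very short "P4M" hit within the insert region is almost certainly a chance match rather than a real element.

Downstream of luciferase lie the SV40 small t intron and the SV40 late poly(A) signal, which provide splicing and 3' end processing of the reporter transcript. The small t, large T/NLS, CmR, TcR and lacZα fragments listed are remnants of the backbone, not functional genes. Because no other eukaryotic promoter is annotated, luciferase output in transfected mammalian cells should reflect the activity of the cloned MCT2 sequence. The plasmid replicates at high copy in E. coli from a ColE1/pUC-type origin, is selected with ampicillin through bla and its own promoter, and also carries an f1 origin.

The associated publication concerns regulation of high-affinity monocarboxylate transporter expression by pH, lactate and hypoxia in glioblastoma, which is consistent with use in mapping MCT2 promoter activity. The depositor notes that DNA prepared from a methylation-deficient E. coli strain is preferred, so that bacterial methylation does not affect promoter readout. The sequenced record is 8,730 nt, slightly shorter than the catalogued 8,765 bp.
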