Addgene plasmid #87349: pGL2-MCT2Prom3.2
Purpose: Human monocarboxylate transporter 2 (MCT2) promoter 3.2 kbp
Depositing lab: Saroj Mathupala. Depositing organization: Wayne State University. Publication: pH, Lactate, and Hypoxia: Reciprocity in Regulating High-Affinity Monocarboxylate Transporter Expression in Glioblastoma. Caruso JP, Koch BJ, Benson PD, Varughese E, Monterey MD, Lee AE, Dave AM, Kiousis S, Sloan AE, Mathupala SP. Neoplasia. 2017 Jan 13;19(2):121-134. doi: 10.1016/j.neo.2016.12.011. PubMed 28092823.
Backbone
  Vector backbone: pGL2
  Backbone manufacturer: Promega
  Backbone size w/o insert (bp): 5598
  Total vector size (bp): 8765
  Vector type: Mammalian Expression, Bacterial Expression, Luciferase
Growth in bacteria
  Bacterial resistance: Ampicillin, 100 μg/mL
  Growth temperature: 37°C
  Growth strain: NEB Stable ; E. coli SURE for propagation, E. coli SCS110 for reporter studies
  Copy number: High Copy
Gene/Insert
  Gene/Insert name: MCT2 (alt name: SLC16A7)
  Species: H. sapiens (human)
  Insert size (bp): 3167
  Entrez Gene: SLC16A7 (a.k.a. MCT2)
  Promoter: 3.2 kbp proximal promoter of MCT2 (nested deletion construct)
  Cloning method: Restriction Enzyme; 5′ cloning site KpnI (destroyed during cloning); 3′ cloning site HinDIII (not destroyed)
  Sequencing primers: 5′ GL primer 1; 3′ GL primer 2
Terms and licenses: Academic/Nonprofit Terms; Industry Terms: Not Available to Industry
Depositor comments: A methylation deficient E. coli strain such as SCS110 is preferred to prepare plasmid DNA for mammalian cell transfection to reduce affects of prokaryotic methylation patterns on promoter activity.
How to cite: pGL2-MCT2Prom3.2 was a gift from Saroj Mathupala (Addgene plasmid # 87349 ; http://n2t.net/addgene:87349 ; RRID:Addgene_87349)
